>Addgene plasmid #26744 | pAdv/TERT | depositor full sequence | sequence record 12653 | Author sequence
TTCCATCATCAATAATATACCTTATTTTGGATTGAAGCCAATATGATAATGAGGGGGTGGAGTTTGTGAC
GTGGCGCGGGGCGTGGGAACGGGGCGGGTGACGTAGTAGTGTGGCGGAAGTGTGATGTTGCAAGTGTGGC
GGAACACATGTAAGCGACGGATGTGGCAAAAGTGACGTTTTTGGTGTGCGCCGGTGTATACGGGAAGTGA
CAATTTTCGCGCGGTTTTAGGCGGATGTTGTAGTAAATTTGGGCGTAACCAAGTAATATTTGGCCATTTT
CGCGGGAAAACTGAATAAGAGGAAGTGAAATCTGAATAATTCTGTGTTACTCATAGCGCGTAATATTTGT
CTAGGGCCGCGGGGACTTTGACCGTTTACGTGGAGACTCGCCCAGGTGTTTTTCTCAGGTGTTTTCCGCG
TTCCGGGTCAAAGTTGGCGTTTTATTATTATAGTCAGCTCCGTGGGGATCCCCCCTCGAGCCCCAGCTGG
TTCCATAGAGCCCACCGCATCCCCAGCATGCCTGCTATTGTCTTCCCAATCCTCCCCCTTGCTGTCCTGC
CCCACCCCACCCCCCAGAATAGAATGACACCTACTCAGACAATGCGATGCAATTTCCTCATTTTATTAGG
AAAGGACAGTGGGAGTGGCACCTTCCAGGGTCAAGGAAGGCACGGGGGAGGGGCAAACAACAGATGGCTG
GCAACTAGAAGGCACAGTCGAGGCTGATCAGCGAGCTCTAGATGCATGCTCGAGCGGCCGCCAGTGTGAT
GGATATCTGCAGAATTCCAGCACACTGGCGGCCGTTACTAGTGGATCCGAGCTCGGTACCAAGCTTACTT
AGATCGCAGATCTATGGCGGGGGTGGCCGGGGCCAGGGCTTCCCACGTGCGCAGCAGGACGCAGCGCTGC
CTGAAACTCGCGCCGCGAGGAGAGGGCGGGGCCGCGGAAAGGAAGGGGAGGGGCTGGGAGGGCCCGGAGG
GGGCTGGGCCGGGGACCCGGGAGGGGTCGGGACGGGGCGGGGTCCGCGCGGAGGAGGCGGAGCTGGAAGG
TGAAGGGGCAGGACGGGTGCCCGGGTCCCCAGTCCCTCCGCCACGTGGGGAGCGCGGTCCTGGGCGTCTG
TGCCCGCGAATCCACTGGGAGCCCGGCCTGGCCCCGACAGCGCAGCTGCTCCGGGCGGACCCGGGGGTCT
GGGCCGCGCTTCCCCGCCCGCGCGCCGCTCGCGCTCCCAGGGTGCAGGGACGCCAGCGAGGGCCCCAGCG
GAGAGAGGTCGAATCGGCCTAGGCTGTGGGGTAACCCGAGGGAGGGGCCAACGCGTATATCTGGCCCGTA
CATCGCGAAGCAGTCGAGTCGACATCGATGCTAGAGTGGAAGGTGCTGAGGTACGATGAGACCCGCACCA
GGTGCAGACCCTGCGAGTGTGGCGGTAAACATATTAGGAACCAGCCTGTGATGCTGGATGTGACCGAGGA
GCTGAGGCCCGATCACTTGGTGCTGGCCTGCACCCGCGCTGAGTTTGGCTCTAGCGATGAAGATACAGAT
TGAGGTACTGAAATGTGTGGGCGTGGCTTAAGGGTGGGAAAGAATATATAAGGTGGGGGTCTTATGTAGT
TTTGTATCTGTTTTGCAGCAGCCGCCGCCGCCATGAGCACCAACTCGTTTGATGGAAGCATTGTGAGCTC
ATATTTGACAACGCGCATGCCCCCATGGGCCGGGGTGCGTCAGAATGTGATGGGCTCCAGCATTGATGGT
CGCCCCGTCCTGCCCGCAAACTCTACTACCTTGACCTACGAGACCGTGTCTGGAACGCCGTTGGAGACTG
CAGCCTCCGCCGCCGCTTCAGCCGCTGCAGCCACCGCCCGCGGGATTGTGACTGACTTTGCTTTCCTGAG
CCCGCTTGCAAGCAGTGCAGCTTCCCGTTCATCCGCCCGCGATGACAAGTTGACGGCTCTTTTGGCACAA
TTGGATTCTTTGACCCGGGAACTTAATGTCGTTTCTCAGCAGCTGTTGGATCTGCGCCAGCAGGTTTCTG
CCCTGAAGGCTTCCTCCCCTCCCAATGCGGTTTAAAACATAAATAAAAAACCAGACTCTGTTTGGATTTG
GATCAAGCAAGTGTCTTGCTGTCTTTATTTAGGGGTTTTGCGCGCGCGGTAGGCCCGGGACCAGCGGTCT
CGGTCGTTGAGGGTCCTGTGTATTTTTTCCAGGACGTGGTAAAGGTGACTCTGGATGTTCAGATACATGG
GCATAAGCCCGTCTCTGGGGTGGAGGTAGCACCACTGCAGAGCTTCATGCTGCGGGGTGGTGTTGTAGAT
GATCCAGTCGTAGCAGGAGCGCTGGGCGTGGTGCCTAAAAATGTCTTTCAGTAGCAAGCTGATTGCCAGG
GGCAGGCCCTTGGTGTAAGTGTTTACAAAGCGGTTAAGCTGGGATGGGTGCATACGTGGGGATATGAGAT
GCATCTTGGACTGTATTTTTAGGTTGGCTATGTTCCCAGCCATATCCCTCCGGGGATTCATGTTGTGCAG
AACCACCAGCACAGTGTATCCGGTGCACTTGGGAAATTTGTCATGTAGCTTAGAAGGAAATGCGTGGAAG
AACTTGGAGACGCCCTTGTGACCTCCAAGATTTTCCATGCATTCGTCCATAATGATGGCAATGGGCCCAC
GGGCGGCGGCCTGGGCGAAGATATTTCTGGGATCACTAACGTCATAGTTGTGTTCCAGGATGAGATCGTC
ATAGGCCATTTTTACAAAGCGCGGGCGGAGGGTGCCAGACTGCGGTATAATGGTTCCATCCGGCCCAGGG
GCGTAGTTACCCTCACAGATTTGCATTTCCCACGCTTTGAGTTCAGATGGGGGGATCATGTCTACCTGCG
GGGCGATGAAGAAAACGGTTTCCGGGGTAGGGGAGATCAGCTGGGAAGAAAGCAGGTTCCTGAGCAGCTG
CGACTTACCGCAGCCGGTGGGCCCGTAAATCACACCTATTACCGGGTGCAACTGGTAGTTAAGAGAGCTG
CAGCTGCCGTCATCCCTGAGCAGGGGGGCCACTTCGTTAAGCATGTCCCTGACTCGCATGTTTTCCCTGA
CCAAATCCGCCAGAAGGCGCTCGCCGCCCAGCGATAGCAGTTCTTGCAAGGAAGCAAAGTTTTTCAACGG
TTTGAGACCGTCCGCCGTAGGCATGCTTTTGAGCGTTTGACCAAGCAGTTCCAGGCGGTCCCACAGCTCG
GTCACCTGCTCTACGGCATCTCGATCCAGCATATCTCCTCGTTTCGCGGGTTGGGGCGGCTTTCGCTGTA
CGGCAGTAGTCGGTGCTCGTCCAGACGGGCCAGGGTCATGTCTTTCCACGGGCGCAGGGTCCTCGTCAGC
GTAGTCTGGGTCACGGTGAAGGGGTGCGCTCCGGGCTGCGCGCTGGCCAGGGTGCGCTTGAGGCTGGTCC
TGCTGGTGCTGAAGCGCTGCCGGTCTTCGCCCTGCGCGTCGGCCAGGTAGCATTTGACCATGGTGTCATA
GTCCAGCCCCTCCGCGGCGTGGCCCTTGGCGCGCAGCTTGCCCTTGGAGGAGGCGCCGCACGAGGGGCAG
TGCAGACTTTTGAGGGCGTAGAGCTTGGGCGCGAGAAATACCGATTCCGGGGAGTAGGCATCCGCGCCGC
AGGCCCCGCAGACGGTCTCGCATTCCACGAGCCAGGTGAGCTCTGGCCGTTCGGGGTCAAAAACCAGGTT
TCCCCCATGCTTTTTGATGCGTTTCTTACCTCTGGTTTCCATGAGCCGGTGTCCACGCTCGGTGACGAAA
AGGCTGTCCGTGTCCCCGTATACAGACTTGAGAGGCCTGTCCTCGACCGATGCCCTTGAGAGCCTTCAAC
CCAGTCAGCTCCTTCCGGTGGGCGCGGGGCATGACTATCGTCGCCGCACTTATGACTGTCTTCTTTATCA
TGCAACTCGTAGGACAGGTGCCGGCAGCGCTCTGGGTCATTTTCGGCGAGGACCGCTTTCGCTGGAGCGC
GACGATGATCGGCCTGTCGCTTGCGGTATTCGGAATCTTGCACGCCCTCGCTCAAGCCTTCGTCACTGGT
CCCGCCACCAAACGTTTCGGCGAGAAGCAGGCCATTATCGCCGGCATGGCGGCCGACGCGCTGGGCTACG
TCTTGCTGGCGTTCGCGACGCGAGGCTGGATGGCCTTCCCCATTATGATTCTTCTCGCTTCCGGCGGCAT
CGGGATGCCCGCGTTGCAGGCCATGCTGTCCAGGCAGGTAGATGACGACCATCAGGGACAGCTTCAAGGA
TCGCTCGCGGCTCTTACCAGCCTAACTTCGATCACTGGACCGCTGATCGTCACGGCGATTTATGCCGCCT
CGGCGAGCACATGGAACGGGTTGGCATGGATTGTAGGCGCCGCCCTATACCTTGTCTGCCTCCCCGCGTT
GCGTCGCGGTGCATGGAGCCGGGCCACCTCGACCTGAATGGAAGCCGGCGGCACCTCGCTAACGGATTCA
CCACTCCAAGAATTGGAGCCAATCAATTCTTGCGGAGAACTGTGAATGCGCAAACCAACCCTTGGCAGAA
CATATCCATCGCGTCCGCCATCTCCAGCAGCCGCACGCGGCGCATCTCGGGCAGCGTTGGGTCCTGGCCA
CGGGTGCGCATGATCGTGCTCCTGTCGTTGAGGACCCGGCTAGGCTGGCGGGGTTGCCTTACTGGTTAGC
AGAATGAATCACCGATACGCGAGCGAACGTGAAGCGACTGCTGCTGCAAAACGTCTGCGACCTGAGCAAC
AACATGAATGGTCTTCGGTTTCCGTGTTTCGTAAAGTCTGGAAACGCGGAAGTCAGCGCCCTGCACCATT
ATGTTCCGGATCTGCATCGCAGGATGCTGCTGGCTACCCTGTGGAACACCTACATCTGTATTAACGAAGC
GCTGGCATTGACCCTGAGTGATTTTTCTCTGGTCCCGCCGCATCCATACCGCCAGTTGTTTACCCTCACA
ACGTTCCAGTAACCGGGCATGTTCATCATCAGTAACCCGTATCGTGAGCATCCTCTCTCGTTTCATCGGT
ATCATTACCCCCATGAACAGAAATCCCCCTTACACGGAGGCATCAGTGACCAAACAGGAAAAAACCGCCC
TTAACATGGCCCGCTTTATCAGAAGCCAGACATTAACGCTTCTGGAGAAACTCAACGAGCTGGACGCGGA
TGAACAGGCAGACATCTGTGAATCGCTTCACGACCACGCTGATGAGCTTTACCGCAGCTGCCTCGCGCGT
TTCGGTGATGACGGTGAAAACCTCTGACACATGCAGCTCCCGGAGACGGTCACAGCTTGTCTGTAAGCGG
ATGCCGGGAGCAGACAAGCCCGTCAGGGCGCGTCAGCGGGTGTTGGCGGGTGTCGGGGCGCAGCCATGAC
CCAGTCACGTAGCGATAGCGGAGTGTATACTGGCTTAACTATGCGGCATCAGAGCAGATTGTACTGAGAG
TGCACCATATGCGGTGTGAAATACCGCACAGATGCGTAAGGAGAAAATACCGCATCAGGCGCTCTTCCGC
TTCCTCGCTCACTGACTCGCTGCGCTCGGTCGTTCGGCTGCGGCGAGCGGTATCAGCTCACTCAAAGGCG
GTAATACGGTTATCCACAGAATCAGGGGATAACGCAGGAAAGAACATGTGAGCAAAAGGCCAGCAAAAGG
CCAGGAACCGTAAAAAGGCCGCGTTGCTGGCGTTTTTCCATAGGCTCCGCCCCCCTGACGAGCATCACAA
AAATCGACGCTCAAGTCAGAGGTGGCGAAACCCGACAGGACTATAAAGATACCAGGCGTTTCCCCCTGGA
AGCTCCCTCGTGCGCTCTCCTGTTCCGACCCTGCCGCTTACCGGATACCTGTCCGCCTTTCTCCCTTCGG
GAAGCGTGGCGCTTTCTCATAGCTCACGCTGTAGGTATCTCAGTTCGGTGTAGGTCGTTCGCTCCAAGCT
GGGCTGTGTGCACGAACCCCCCGTTCAGCCCGACCGCTGCGCCTTATCCGGTAACTATCGTCTTGAGTCC
AACCCGGTAAGACACGACTTATCGCCACTGGCAGCAGCCACTGGTAACAGGATTAGCAGAGCGAGGTATG
TAGGCGGTGCTACAGAGTTCTTGAAGTGGTGGCCTAACTACGGCTACACTAGAAGGACAGTATTTGGTAT
CTGCGCTCTGCTGAAGCCAGTTACCTTCGGAAAAAGAGTTGGTAGCTCTTGATCCGGCAAACAAACCACC
GCTGGTAGCGGTGGTTTTTTTGTTTGCAAGCAGCAGATTACGCGCAGAAAAAAAGGATCTCAAGAAGATC
CTTTGATCTTTTCTACGGGGTCTGACGCTCAGTGGAACGAAAACTCACGTTAAGGGATTTTGGTCATGAG
ATTATCAAAAAGGATCTTCACCTAGATCCTTTTAAATTAAAAATGAAGTTTTAAATCAATCTAAAGTATA
TATGAGTAAACTTGGTCTGACAGTTACCAATGCTTAATCAGTGAGGCACCTATCTCAGCGATCTGTCTAT
TTCGTTCATCCATAGTTGCCTGACTCCCCGTCGTGTAGATAACTACGATACGGGAGGGCTTACCATCTGG
CCCCAGTGCTGCAATGATACCGCGAGACCCACGCTCACCGGCTCCAGATTTATCAGCAATAAACCAGCCA
GCCGGAAGGGCCGAGCGCAGAAGTGGTCCTGCAACTTTATCCGCCTCCATCCAGTCTATTAATTGTTGCC
GGGAAGCTAGAGTAAGTAGTTCGCCAGTTAATAGTTTGCGCAACGTTGTTGCCATTGCTGCAGGCATCGT
GGTGTCACGCTCGTCGTTTGGTATGGCTTCATTCAGCTCCGGTTCCCAACGATCAAGGCGAGTTACATGA
TCCCCCATGTTGTGCAAAAAAGCGGTTAGCTCCTTCGGTCCTCCGATCGTTGTCAGAAGTAAGTTGGCCG
CAGTGTTATCACTCATGGTTATGGCAGCACTGCATAATTCTCTTACTGTCATGCCATCCGTAAGATGCTT
TTCTGTGACTGGTGAGTACTCAACCAAGTCATTCTGAGAATAGTGTATGCGGCGACCGAGTTGCTCTTGC
CCGGCGTCAACACGGGATAATACCGCGCCACATAGCAGAACTTTAAAAGTGCTCATCATTGGAAAACGTT
CTTCGGGGCGAAAACTCTCAAGGATCTTACCGCTGTTGAGATCCAGTTCGATGTAACCCACTCGTGCACC
CAACTGATCTTCAGCATCTTTTACTTTCACCAGCGTTTCTGGGTGAGCAAAAACAGGAAGGCAAAATGCC
GCAAAAAAGGGAATAAGGGCGACACGGAAATGTTGAATACTCATACTCTTCCTTTTTCAATATTATTGAA
GCATTTATCAGGGTTATTGTCTCATGAGCGGATACATATTTGAATGTATTTAGAAAAATAAACAAATAGG
GGTTCCGCGCACATTTCCCCGAAAAGTGCCACCTGACGTCTAAGAAACCATTATTATCATGACATTAACC
TATAAAAATAGGCGTATCACGAGGCCCTTTCGTCTTCAAGAA
Features (pLannotate 1.2.2; 13 found; start..end, strand, type, name):
      4..106     +  repeat_region  ITR: inverted terminal repeat of human adenovirus serotype 5 inverted
    194..344     +  misc_signal    Ad5 Ψ: packaging signal for adenovirus serotype 5
    493..717     -  polyA_signal   bGH poly(A) signal: bovine growth hormone polyadenylation signal
   1355..1540    +  CDS            E1B (fragment): E1B55_ADE02 - Experimental evidence at protein level: Swiss-Prot protein existence level 1. Plays a major role to prevent cellular inhibition of viral genome replication. Assembles an SCF-like E3 ubiquitin ligase complex based on the cellular proteins ELOB, ELOC, CUL5 and RBX1, in cooperation with viral E4orf6. This viral RING-type ligase ubiquitinates cellular substrates and targets them to proteasomal degradation: TP53/p53, LIG4, MRE11-RAD50-NBS1 (MRN) complex, ITGA3, DAXX and BLM. Degradation of host TP53/p53 activity is essential for preventing E1A-induced TP53 accumulation that would othe
   1643..2062    +  CDS            IX: CAP9_ADE05 - Experimental evidence at protein level: Swiss-Prot protein existence level 1. Structural component of the virion that acts as a cement protein on the capsid exterior and forms triskelion structures consisting of three molecules that stabilize three hexon trimers at the center of each icosahedral facet and fixes the peripentonal hexons. Dispensable for assembly. During virus entry, recruits the anterograde motor kinesin-1 to the capsid docked at the nuclear pore complex thereby subjecting the docked capsid to a pulling force. The resulting tension leads to capsid disruption, disper
   2128..3462    -  CDS            IVa2: PKG1_ADE05 - Experimental evidence at protein level: Swiss-Prot protein existence level 1. Component of the packaging machinery which encapsidates the viral DNA into preformed capsids and transcriptional activator of the viral major late promoter (MLP). Binds, along with packaging proteins 2 and 3, to the specific packaging sequence on the left end of viral genomic DNA and displays ATPase activity thereby providing the power stroke of the packaging machinery. The activity of packaging protein IVa2 is stimulated by protein 33K which acts as a terminase. May be the protein that pumps DNA into th
   3823..4447    +  CDS            TcR (fragment): tetracycline efflux protein; tet; confers resistance to tetracycline
   4689..5069    -  CDS            YPB1_ECOLX: Protein predicted: Swiss-Prot protein existence level 4. From Escherichia coli.
   5086..5277    +  CDS            rop: Rop protein, which maintains plasmids at low copy number; rop
   5379..5519    +  misc_feature   bom: basis of mobility region from pBR322
   5705..6293    -  rep_origin     ori: high-copy-number ColE1/pMB1/pBR322/pUC origin of replication
   6464..7324    -  CDS            AmpR: β-lactamase; bla; confers resistance to ampicillin, carbenicillin, and related antibiotics
   7325..7429    -  promoter       AmpR promoter: bla
