[The description below was written by a language model from this plasmid's Addgene catalogue record and pLannotate feature annotations shown in this document.]
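Description:
pAdv/TERT is a pBR322-based adenoviral shuttle plasmid of about 7.5 kb, catalogued as a mammalian expression vector, that carries an approximately 400 bp fragment of the human telomerase reverse transcriptase (TERT) promoter cloned between MluI and BglII sites that remain intact. It replicates in E. coli from the pBR322/pMB1 origin. The rop gene and bom region are retained, consistent with its listing as a low-copy plasmid. Selection is by ampicillin through the bla gene and its promoter. Only a fragment of the tetracycline resistance gene remains, so that marker should not be expected to work.

The viral portion comes from the left end of human adenovirus serotype 5. It begins with an inverted terminal repeat and the Ψ packaging signal, followed by an expression region in place of most of E1. After that comes a stretch of adenoviral sequence containing a fragment of E1B 55K, the protein IX gene and the IVa2 gene. This layout is typical of shuttle plasmids in which the downstream viral sequence serves as a homology arm for recombination with the rest of an adenoviral genome to produce E1-deleted recombinant vectors, although the record does not describe the rescue procedure. A bovine growth hormone polyadenylation signal lies on the reverse strand just after the packaging signal, which suggests that the cassette reads toward the left end of the genome. The annotation tool did not detect the TERT promoter itself, and no transgene coding sequence is annotated, so the plasmid appears to be a promoter-plus-poly(A) backbone awaiting a gene of interest. The associated publication used the TERT promoter to restrict transgene expression to tumour cells, including expression of the pro-apoptotic Bax gene.
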