Addgene plasmid #26744: pAdv/TERT
Depositing lab: Bingliang Fang. Depositing organization: University of Texas MD Anderson Cancer Center. Publication: Tumor-specific transgene expression from the human telomerase reverse transcriptase promoter enables targeting of the therapeutic effects of the Bax gene to cancers. Gu J, Kagawa S, Takakura M, Kyo S, Inoue M, Roth JA, Fang B. Cancer Res. 2000 Oct 1. 60(19):5359-64. PubMed 11034071.
Backbone
  Vector backbone: pBR322
  Backbone size w/o insert (bp): 7000
  Vector type: Mammalian Expression
Growth in bacteria
  Bacterial resistance: Ampicillin, 100 μg/mL
  Growth temperature: 37°C
  Growth strain: DH5alpha
  Copy number: Low Copy
Gene/Insert
  Gene/Insert name: human TERT promoter
  Species: H. sapiens (human)
  Insert size (bp): 400
  Entrez Gene: TERT (a.k.a. CMM9, DKCA2, DKCB4, EST2, PFBMFT1, TCS1, TP2, TRT, hEST2, hTRT)
  Cloning method: Restriction Enzyme; 5′ cloning site MluI (not destroyed); 3′ cloning site BglII (not destroyed)
  Sequencing primers: 5′ N/A; 3′ N/A
Terms and licenses: Academic/Nonprofit Terms; Industry Terms: Not Available to Industry
How to cite: pAdv/TERT was a gift from Bingliang Fang (Addgene plasmid # 26744 ; http://n2t.net/addgene:26744 ; RRID:Addgene_26744)
