>Addgene plasmid #26744 | pAdv/TERT | addgene partial sequence | sequence record 32967 | 26744 with BGH-rev
TGTGATGGATATCTGCAGAATTCCAGCACACTGGCGGCCGTTACTAGTGGATCCGAGCTCGGTACCAAGC
TTACTTAGATCGCAGATCTATCGCGGGGGTGGCCGGGGCCAGGGCTTCCCACGTGCGCAGCAGGACGCAG
CGCTGCCTGAAACTCGCGCCGCGAGGAGAGGGCGGGGCCGCGGAAAGGAAGGGGAGGGGCTGGGAGGGCC
CGGAGGGGGCTGGGCCGGGGACCCGGGAGGGGTCGGGACGGGGCGGGGTCCGCGCGGAGGAGGCGGAGCT
GGAAGGTGAAGGGGCAGGACGGGTGCCCGGGTCCCCAGTCCCTCCGCCACGTGGGGAGCGCGGTCCTGGG
CGTCTGTGCCCGCGAATCCACTGGGAGCCCGGCCTGGCCCCGACAGCGCAGCTGCTCCGGGCGGACCCGG
GGGTCTGGGCCGCGCTTCCCCGCCCGCGCGCCGCTCGCGCTCCCAGGGTGCAGGGACGCCAGCGAGGGCC
CCAGCGGAGAGAGGTCGAATCGGCCTAGGCTGTGGGGTAACCCGAGGGAGGGGCCAACGCGTATATCTGG
CCCGTACATCGCGAAGCAGTCGAGTCGACATCGATGCTAGAGTGGAAGGTGCTGAGGTACGATGAGACCC
GCACCAGGTGCAGACCCTGCGAGTGTGGCGGTAAACATATTAGGAACCAGCCTGTGATGCTGGATGTGAC
CGAGGAGCTGAGGCCCGATCACTTGGTGCTGGCCTGCACCCGCGCTGAGTTTGGCTCTAGCGATGAAGAT
ACAGATTGAGGTACTGAAATGTGTGGGCGTGGCTTAAGGGTGGGAAAGAATATATAAGGTGGGGGTCTTA
TGTAGTTTTGTATCTG
